Addgene plasmid #195108: 221-AID-RPB1
Purpose: Targeting vector to introduce AID tag in N-terminal of the human RPB1 gene. Auxin-inducible degron system.
Depositing lab: Job Dekker. Depositing organization: University of Massachusetts, Worcester. Publication: A cohesin traffic pattern genetically linked to gene regulation. Valton AL, Venev SV, Mair B, Khokhar ES, Tong AHY, Usaj M, Chan K, Pai AA, Moffat J, Dekker J. Nat Struct Mol Biol. 2022 Dec 8. doi: 10.1038/s41594-022-00890-9. PubMed 36482254.
Backbone
  Vector backbone: pENTR221
  Total vector size (bp): 4653
  Vector type: Mammalian Expression
Growth in bacteria
  Bacterial resistance: Kanamycin, 50 μg/mL
  Growth temperature: 37°C
  Growth strain: DH5alpha
  Copy number: High Copy
Gene/Insert
  Gene/Insert name: AID
  Species: H. sapiens (human)
  Cloning method: Gibson Cloning
  Sequencing primers: 5′ CCGGTTACTTATTTATTCGTTACCCT; 3′ GTCACCCATAAGCAGCGAGAAAG
Resource information
  A portion of this plasmid was derived from a plasmid made by: The minimal functional AID tag (aa 71-114) was amplified from pEN244-CTCF-AID[71-114]-eGFP-FRT-Blast-FRT (Addgene plasmid #92140)
Terms and licenses: Academic/Nonprofit Terms; Industry Terms: Not Available to Industry
Depositor comments: Please visit https://www.biorxiv.org/content/10.1101/2021.07.29.454218v1 for bioRxiv preprint.
How to cite: 221-AID-RPB1 was a gift from Job Dekker (Addgene plasmid # 195108 ; http://n2t.net/addgene:195108 ; RRID:Addgene_195108)
