[The description below was written by a language model from this plasmid's Addgene catalogue record and pLannotate feature annotations shown in this document.]
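Description:
221-AID-RPB1 is a homology-directed repair donor (targeting vector) built in the pENTR221 Gateway entry backbone, designed to knock an auxin-inducible degron (AID) tag into the N-terminus of the endogenous human RPB1 gene, which encodes the largest subunit of RNA polymerase II. Although catalogued as a mammalian expression vector, it functions as a repair template rather than an expression plasmid: the feature table shows no mammalian promoter or mammalian selection cassette. The roughly 4.65 kb plasmid is propagated in E. coli at high copy from a ColE1/pUC-type origin and selected with kanamycin through the aph(3')-Ia gene. Backbone remnants typical of pENTR vectors are also present, including the rrnB T1 and T2 terminators that insulate the insert from read-through transcription and a T7 promoter.

The payload, assembled by Gibson cloning, centres on the minimal functional AID degron (residues 71–114 of Arabidopsis IAA17), which was amplified from an earlier CTCF-AID targeting plasmid and is annotated as a mini-AID fragment of about 130 bp. The largely unannotated sequence on either side of it presumably constitutes the RPB1 genomic homology arms, though the record does not define their boundaries. Short hits to C9orf85, C14orf178, a yeast PGK1 terminator, lacI, lacZα and an RSF origin are small fragments and are most likely incidental similarity matches rather than functional parts. Once the tag is integrated in cells expressing the TIR1 F-box protein, adding auxin triggers ubiquitin-mediated, rapid degradation of the tagged RPB1, allowing acute depletion of RNA polymerase II. The associated study concerns links between cohesin and gene regulation. The record does not state the nuclease or guide RNA used for targeting.
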