Features (pLannotate 1.2.2; 12 found; start..end, strand, type, name):
      1..108     +  rep_origin     RSF ori (fragment): Plasmids containing the RSF 1030 origin of replication can be propagated in E. coli cells that contain additional plasmids with compatible origins.
    110..202     +  CDS            lacI (fragment): lac repressor; lacI; The lac repressor binds to the lac operator to inhibit transcription in E. coli. This inhibition can be relieved by adding lactose or isopropyl-β-D-thiogalactopyranoside (IPTG).
    257..284     -  terminator     rrnB T2 terminator: transcription terminator T2 from the E. coli rrnB gene
    416..459     +  terminator     rrnB T1 terminator: Escherichia coli rrnB; transcription terminator T1 from the E. coli rrnB gene
    506..542     -  CDS            lacZα (fragment): LacZα fragment of β-galactosidase; lacZ fragment
   1634..1766    +  CDS            mini-AID (fragment): minimal degron from the auxin-responsive IAA17 protein of Arabidopsis thaliana (Kubota et al., 2013) acts as an auxin-inducible degron (AID) in the presence of TIR1
   2475..2491    +  terminator     PGK1 terminator (fragment): S. cerevisae PGK1; transcription terminator for 3-phosphoglycerate kinase gene
   2497..2700    +  CDS            C9orf85 (fragment): CI085_HUMAN - Experimental evidence at protein level: Swiss-Prot protein existence level 1. From Homo sapiens (Human).
   2795..2860    +  CDS            C14orf178 (fragment): CN178_HUMAN - Experimental evidence at transcript level: Swiss-Prot protein existence level 2. From Homo sapiens (Human).
   2888..2906    -  promoter       T7 promoter: promoter for bacteriophage T7 RNA polymerase
   3040..3849    +  CDS            KanR: aminoglycoside phosphotransferase; aph(3')-Ia; confers resistance to kanamycin in bacteria or G418 (Geneticin®) in eukaryotes
   3996..4584    +  rep_origin     ori: high-copy-number ColE1/pMB1/pBR322/pUC origin of replication
>Addgene plasmid #195108 | 221-AID-RPB1 | addgene full sequence | sequence record 385210 | Addgene NGS Result
TATCCCCTGATTCTGTGGATAACCGTATTACCGCCTTTGAGTGAGCTGATACCGCTCGCCGCAGCCGAAC
GACCGAGCGCAGCGAGTCAGTGAGCGAGGAAGCGGAAGAGCGCCCAATACGCAAACCGCCTCTCCCCGCG
CGTTGGCCGATTCATTAATGCAGCTGGCACGACAGGTTTCCCGACTGGAAAGCGGGCAGTGAGCGCAACG
CAATTAATACGCGTACCGCTAGCCAGGAAGAGTTTGTAGAAACGCAAAAAGGCCATCCGTCAGGATGGCC
TTCTGCTTAGTTTGATGCCTGGCAGTTTATGGCGGGCGTCCTGCCCGCCACCCTCCGGGCCGTTGCTTCA
CAACGTTCAAATCCGCTCCCGGCGGATTTGTCCTACTCAGGAGAGCGTTCACCGACAAACAACAGATAAA
ACGAAAGGCCCAGTCTTCCGACTGAGCCTTTCGTTTTATTTGATGCCTGGCAGTTCCCTACTCTCGCGTT
AACGCTAGCATGGATGTTTTCCCAGTCACGACGTTGTAAAACGACGGCCAGTCTTAAGCTATCTGCTTTT
CTCGGATTGTCGCGGTCCCGTGATCTCTCCCGGACAGTGGCCACCCTCCTTCCAGAGCAGGCCTCCCAGC
TGAAGTCTCTTCGAGAGGCTCAGGCCATGGATCTAGGATCATGGCTCGGTACAGCGCGGCATTACAGGCC
AGGAGATGCCCACCCGTCTCCGGGGGCCGTTTGACAAACATCGGCTACTTCCGGACAAGCCACTGGTCCT
GCCATCTTGGTTTGTTCATGCATATTCAGCAAGAGAACTGCATATTCATGAGCAACCGCCCTTCCCCGGG
AGGACCCGCCCCGCCCCGCCGCCATTACCGATTCGCAGAGCAGACCATTTTCCAGCTTGGGGGAGGCTAC
GAATGAGAGGCTTTTGCTGAAGATGAAACCGTTGTCCAAACTAGAATGAAAGCGGCCCAATTTTACCCTC
GAGTCTTCAAACCTTAAGCCTCAGTGCAAAAGGGAGCAGCGAGGAGAGGCGGTGGGATTAAAGAAAAAAA
TTCTTCTCTCCCTGTCACTTCAAAAGGTCGCCCAACCAGCGAGCGGGGGGTTTACCCACGACTCTGGCTC
GCACCCCTTGCGGGCCTGCGCAGGAGGCCCCGTAGCGCAAGGGAGGGCGGGAAAGGAAGGGGCGGGGACG
CGAGGGCGAATCTATAAGAAGCGTCGTTCAGCGAGTTCGCTGCTCAGAAGCGCCGAGAGCGCGGCCGGGA
CGGTTGGAGAAGAAGGCGGCTCCCGGAAGGGGGAGAGACAAACTGCCGTAACCTCTGCCGTTCAGGAACC
CGGTTACTTATTTATTCGTTACCCTTTTTCTTCTTCCTCCCCCAAAAACCTTTTCCTTTTCCCTTCTTTT
TTTTTCCTTTTTGGGAGCTGAAAAATTTCCGGTAAGGGAAAGAAGGGCTCCTTTCGCTCCTTATTTCCCC
GCCTCCTTCCCTCCCCCACCTTCCCCTCCTCCGGCTTTTTCCTCCCAACTCGGGGAGGTCCTTCCCGGTG
GCCGCCCTGACGAGGTCTGAGCACCTAGGCGGAGGCGGCGCAGGCTTTTTGTAGTGAGGTTTGCGCCTGC
GCAGCGCGCCTGCCTCCGCCATGCCTAAAGATCCAGCCAAACCTCCGGCCAAGGCACAAGTTGTGGGATG
GCCACCGGTGAGATCATACCGGAAGAACGTGATGGTTTCCTGCCAAAAATCAAGCGGTGGCCCGGAGGCG
GCGGCGTTCGTGAAGGGGGGAGCAGGAGGCCACGGGGGTGGCCCCCCCTCGGGGGACAGCGCATGCCCGC
TGCGCACCATCAAGAGAGTCCAGTTCGGAGTCCTGAGTCCGGATGAACTGGTAAGCGGCTCTGTCCTCCC
CTTCCCCCCTCCTCCCCTGGCGGGCGGGGCCGGACGGGGGCTGCGGAAACTTGGCGCTTTCTCGCTGCTT
ATGGGTGACGGGCCAGGAGCATGGCTCAGCAGCGCCAAGGCCGTGTAGGCGCCAGTCTCGGGCCTCCCAG
AGTTATATTTTGCAAAGAGTTGAGCAGGCGTAGCGCTTTGTCCGAGATGGGGGGCTGGCTGGAGGGTGAG
AAGGAGGGAGAGAAGGATGACTGATTTCACACTCCAGAGTTACCGACGTTAAAGGCGATCCGACGAATCC
TAGGGAGTCTTCACAAGTTTGGTTAAGAAGCCAAACCCGGGTAGCTTCCTCCTCTTCTGTAATACAAATG
TTAACTGAGCACCTGCTCTGTTGAAGACACAGGAGACTCGGGTTACAGAGGTGAACACGACAGACCAGGA
CCCTACCTTCAAGAGCACTGTCTGTGGGAAAGGGCAAGCAGTAAACATGAATACAATGAATGAATGAGAT
AATTCAGTTAATGGCATTTGTCTCGAATAGAGTGAAAAGGGGTAATCCCATGGAGAGTCACTGAGCTGGG
GCTACTTTATTTTTTTATTTTTATTTTATTTTATTTTTTGAGACGGAGTCTTGCTCTGTCGCCCAGGCTG
GAGTGCAATGGCACGATCTCGGCTCACTGCAATCTCCGCCTCCCGGGTTCAAGCGATTCTCCTGCCTTAG
CCTCCTGAGTAGCTGGGATTACAGGCATGCGCCACCATGCCCCGCTAATTTTTGTATTTTTAGTAGAGGA
GGGGTTTTGCCATGTTGGCCAGGCTGGTCTCGAACGCCTGCCCTGAGGTGATTCTCCCCCGTCTTTTTTT
TTTTTTTTTTTTTTTTTTTGAGACGGAGTTTCGCTCTTATTCCCCAGGCCAGAGTGCAATGGCTGAACTC
CTGACTTCAGGTGATCCACCCGCCTCGGCCTCTCAAAGTGCTGGGATTACAGGCGTGAGCTCATTATTTG
CCATCCAGCTGATATCCCCTATAGTGAGTCGTATTACATGGTCATAGCTGTTTCCTGGCAGCTCTGGCCC
GTGTCTCAAAATCTCTGATGTTACATTGCACAAGATAAAAATATATCATCATGAACAATAAAACTGTCTG
CTTACATAAACAGTAATACAAGGGGTGTTATGAGCCATATTCAACGGGAAACGTCGAGGCCGCGATTAAA
TTCCAACATGGATGCTGATTTATATGGGTATAAATGGGCTCGCGATAATGTCGGGCAATCAGGTGCGACA
ATCTATCGCTTGTATGGGAAGCCCGATGCGCCAGAGTTGTTTCTGAAACATGGCAAAGGTAGCGTTGCCA
ATGATGTTACAGATGAGATGGTCAGACTAAACTGGCTGACGGAATTTATGCCTCTTCCGACCATCAAGCA
TTTTATCCGTACTCCTGATGATGCATGGTTACTCACCACTGCGATCCCCGGAAAAACAGCATTCCAGGTA
TTAGAAGAATATCCTGATTCAGGTGAAAATATTGTTGATGCGCTGGCAGTGTTCCTGCGCCGGTTGCATT
CGATTCCTGTTTGTAATTGTCCTTTTAACAGCGATCGCGTATTTCGTCTCGCTCAGGCGCAATCACGAAT
GAATAACGGTTTGGTTGATGCGAGTGATTTTGATGACGAGCGTAATGGCTGGCCTGTTGAACAAGTCTGG
AAAGAAATGCATAAACTTTTGCCATTCTCACCGGATTCAGTCGTCACTCATGGTGATTTCTCACTTGATA
ACCTTATTTTTGACGAGGGGAAATTAATAGGTTGTATTGATGTTGGACGAGTCGGAATCGCAGACCGATA
CCAGGATCTTGCCATCCTATGGAACTGCCTCGGTGAGTTTTCTCCTTCATTACAGAAACGGCTTTTTCAA
AAATATGGTATTGATAATCCTGATATGAATAAATTGCAGTTTCATTTGATGCTCGATGAGTTTTTCTAAT
CAGAATTGGTTAATTGGTTGTAACACTGGCAGAGCATTACGCTGACTTGACGGGACGGCGCAAGCTCATG
ACCAAAATCCCTTAACGTGAGTTACGCGTCGTTCCACTGAGCGTCAGACCCCGTAGAAAAGATCAAAGGA
TCTTCTTGAGATCCTTTTTTTCTGCGCGTAATCTGCTGCTTGCAAACAAAAAAACCACCGCTACCAGCGG
TGGTTTGTTTGCCGGATCAAGAGCTACCAACTCTTTTTCCGAAGGTAACTGGCTTCAGCAGAGCGCAGAT
ACCAAATACTGTTCTTCTAGTGTAGCCGTAGTTAGGCCACCACTTCAAGAACTCTGTAGCACCGCCTACA
TACCTCGCTCTGCTAATCCTGTTACCAGTGGCTGCTGCCAGTGGCGATAAGTCGTGTCTTACCGGGTTGG
ACTCAAGACGATAGTTACCGGATAAGGCGCAGCGGTCGGGCTGAACGGGGGGTTCGTGCACACAGCCCAG
CTTGGAGCGAACGACCTACACCGAACTGAGATACCTACAGCGTGAGCTATGAGAAAGCGCCACGCTTCCC
GAAGGGAGAAAGGCGGACAGGTATCCGGTAAGCGGCAGGGTCGGAACAGGAGAGCGCACGAGGGAGCTTC
CAGGGGGAAACGCCTGGTATCTTTATAGTCCTGTCGGGTTTCGCCACCTCTGACTTGAGCGTCGATTTTT
GTGATGCTCGTCAGGGGGGCGGAGCCTATGGAAAAACGCCAGCAACGCGGCCTTTTTACGGTTCCTGGCC
TTTTGCTGGCCTTTTGCTCACATGTTCTTTCCTGCGT
